>Addgene plasmid #125752 | Guide-Generating Vector | addgene full sequence | sequence record 249038 | Addgene NGS Result
GTTCACTGCCGTATAGGCAGTGAGACGGAAAGTGAAACGTGATTTCATGCGTCATTTTGAACATTTTGTA
AATCTTATTTAATAATGTGTGCGGCAATTCACATTTAATTTATGAATGTTTTCTTAACATCGCGGCAACT
CAAGAAACGGCAGGTTCGGATCTTAGCTACTAGAGAAAGAGGAGAAATACTAGATGCGTAAAGGCGAAGA
GCTGTTCACTGGTGTCGTCCCTATTCTGGTGGAACTGGATGGTGATGTCAACGGTCATAAGTTTTCCGTG
CGTGGCGAGGGTGAAGGTGACGCAACTAATGGTAAACTGACGCTGAAGTTCATCTGTACTACTGGTAAAC
TGCCGGTTCCTTGGCCGACTCTGGTAACGACGCTGACTTATGGTGTTCAGTGCTTTGCTCGTTATCCGGA
CCATATGAAGCAGCATGACTTCTTCAAGTCCGCCATGCCGGAAGGCTATGTGCAGGAACGCACGATTTCC
TTTAAGGATGACGGCACGTACAAAACGCGTGCGGAAGTGAAATTTGAAGGCGATACCCTGGTAAACCGCA
TTGAGCTGAAAGGCATTGACTTTAAAGAGGACGGCAATATCCTGGGCCATAAGCTGGAATACAATTTTAA
CAGCCACAATGTTTACATCACCGCCGATAAACAAAAAAATGGCATTAAAGCGAATTTTAAAATTCGCCAC
AACGTGGAGGATGGCAGCGTGCAGCTGGCTGATCACTACCAGCAAAACACTCCAATCGGTGATGGTCCTG
TTCTGCTGCCAGACAATCACTATCTGAGCACGCAAAGCGTTCTGTCTAAAGATCCGAACGAGAAACGCGA
TCATATGGTTCTGCTGGAGTTCGTAACCGCAGCGGGCATCACGCATGGTATGGATGAACTGTACAAATGA
CCAGGCATCAAATAAAACGAAAGGCTCAGTCGAAAGACTGGGCCTTTCGTTTTATCTGTTGTTTGTCGGT
GAACGCTCTCTACTAGAGTCACACTGGCTCACCTTCGGGTGGGCCTTTCTGCGTTTATACGTCTCAGTTT
TAGAGCTAGAAATAGCAAGTTAAAATAAGGCTAGTCCGTTATCAACTTGAAAAAGTGGCACCGAGTCGGT
GCTTTTACCAATAAAAAACGCCCGGCGGCAACCGAGCGTTCTGAACAAATCCAGATGGAGTTCTGAGGTC
ATTACTGGATCTATCAACAGGAGTCCAAGCGAGCTCGATATCAAATTACGCCCCGCCCTGCCACTCATCG
CAGTACTGTTGTAATTCATTAAGCATTCTGCCGACATGGAAGCCATCACAAACGGCATGATGAACCTGAA
TCGCCAGCGGCATCAGCACCTTGTCGCCTTGCGTATAATATTTGCCCATGGTGAAAACGGGGGCGAAGAA
GTTGTCCATATTGGCCACGTTTAAATCAAAACTGGTGAAACTCACCCAGGGATTGGCTGAAACGAAAAAC
ATATTCTCAATAAACCCTTTAGGGAAATAGGCCAGGTTTTCACCGTAACACGCCACATCTTGCGAATATA
TGTGTAGAAACTGCCGGAAATCGTCGTGGTATTCACTCCAGAGCGATGAAAACGTTTCAGTTTGCTCATG
GAAAACGGTGTAACAAGGGTGAACACTATCCCATATCACCAGCTCACCGTCTTTCATTGCCATACGAAAT
TCCGGATGAGCATTCATCAGGCGGGCAAGAATGTGAATAAAGGCCGGATAAAACTTGTGCTTATTTTTCT
TTACGGTCTTTAAAAAGGCCGTAATATCCAGCTGAACGGTCTGGTTATAGGTACATTGAGCAACTGACTG
AAATGCCTCAAAATGTTCTTTACGATGCCATTGGGATATATCAACGGTGGTATATCCAGTGATTTTTTTC
TCCATTTTAGCTTCCTTAGCTCCTGAAAATCTCGATAACTCAAAAAATACGCCCGGTAGTGATCTTATTT
CATTATGGTGAAAGTTGGAACCTCTTACGTGCCCGATCAATCATGACCAAAATCCCTTAACGTGAGTTTT
CGTTCCACTGAGCGTCAGACCCCGTAGAAAAGATCAAAGGATCTTCTTGAGATCCTTTTTTTCTGCGCGT
AATCTGCTGCTTGCAAACAAAAAAACCACCGCTACCAGCGGTGGTTTGTTTGCCGGATCAAGAGCTACCA
ACTCTTTTTCCGAAGGTAACTGGCTTCAGCAGAGCGCAGATACCAAATACTGTTCTTCTAGTGTAGCCGT
AGTTAGGCCACCACTTCAAGAACTCTGTAGCACCGCCTACATACCTCGCTCTGCTAATCCTGTTACCAGT
GGCTGCTGCCAGTGGCGATAAGTCGTGTCTTACCGGGTTGGACTCAAGACGATAGTTACCGGATAAGGCG
CAGCGGTCGGGCTGAACGGGGGGTTCGTGCACACAGCCCAGCTTGGAGCGAACGACCTACACCGAACTGA
GATACCTACAGCGTGAGCTATGAGAAAGCGCCACGCTTCCCGAAGGGAGAAAGGCGGACAGGTATCCGGT
AAGCGGCAGGGTCGGAACAGGAGAGCGCACGAGGGAGCTTCCAGGGGGAAACGCCTGGTATCTTTATAGT
CCTGTCGGGTTTCGCCACCTCTGACTTGAGCGTCGATTTTTGTGATGCTCGTCAGGGGGGCGGAGCCTAT
GGAAAAACGCCAGCAACGCGGCCTTTTTACGGTTCCTGGCCTTTTGCTGGCCTTTTGCTCACATGTTCTT
TCCTGCGTTATCCCCTGATTCTGTGGATAACCGT
Features (pLannotate 1.2.2; 8 found; start..end, strand, type, name):
    194..907     +  CDS            superfolder GFP: GFP variant that folds robustly even when fused to poorly folded proteins (Pédelacq et al., 2006)
    919..990     +  terminator     rrnB T1 terminator: transcription terminator T1 from the E. coli rrnB gene
   1006..1033    +  terminator     T7Te terminator: phage T7 early transcription terminator
   1047..1122    +  misc_RNA       gRNA scaffold: guide RNA scaffold for the Streptococcus pyogenes CRISPR/Cas9 system
   1131..1165    -  terminator     lambda t0 terminator: minimal transcription terminator from phage lambda (Scholtissek and Grosse, 1987)
   1239..1895    -  CDS            cat: CAT_ECOLX - Experimental evidence at protein level: Swiss-Prot protein existence level 1. This enzyme is an effector of chloramphenicol resistance in bacteria. From Escherichia coli. This protein is used as a marker in many commonly used cloning vectors, such as pACYC184.
   1896..1993    -  promoter       cat promoter: promoter of the E. coli cat gene encoding chloramphenicol acetyltransferase
   2077..2665    +  rep_origin     ori: high-copy-number ColE1/pMB1/pBR322/pUC origin of replication
