[The description below was written by a language model from this plasmid's Addgene catalogue record and pLannotate feature annotations shown in this document.]
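Description:
Guide-Generating Vector is a small (2,764 bp) synthetic-biology cloning plasmid built on the pYTK001 part-entry backbone of the yeast modular cloning toolkit. It is an E. coli-propagated, high-copy plasmid carrying a ColE1/pUC-type origin of replication and a chloramphenicol acetyltransferase (cat) gene driven by its native promoter and followed by a lambda t0 terminator, so it is selected with chloramphenicol. No yeast origin or yeast marker is annotated, consistent with a role as an intermediate assembly vector rather than an expression plasmid.

The insert is described as Cys4-GFPdropout-SpCas9scaffold. The annotated features show a superfolder GFP coding sequence followed by the rrnB T1 and T7Te terminators, sitting immediately upstream of the Streptococcus pyogenes Cas9 guide RNA scaffold. The GFP unit acts as a dropout marker: when a user-supplied spacer replaces it, correctly assembled clones lose fluorescence and can be distinguished from colonies that still carry the parental plasmid. The Cys4 element named in the insert, presumably the short recognition sequence for the Csy4/Cys4 endoribonuclease, is not picked up by the automated annotation, nor are the bacterial promoter driving GFP or the restriction sites used for assembly, so their exact positions are not stated in the record.

According to the record, the plasmid is used in the first round of a hierarchical assembly scheme to generate Cys4-guide-scaffold units. These units are the building blocks for multi-guide arrays in yeast, where flanking Cys4 sites would allow a single transcript to be cleaved into individual functional guide RNAs for multiplexed Cas9 applications.
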