Addgene plasmid #125752: Guide-Generating Vector
Purpose: Guide-Generating Vector for creating the Cys4-guide-scaffold structure in the first round of assembly
Depositing lab: Rodrigo Ledesma-Amaro. Depositing organization: Imperial College London. Publication: Rapid Assembly of gRNA Arrays via Modular Cloning in Yeast. McCarty NS, Shaw WM, Ellis T, Ledesma-Amaro R. ACS Synth Biol. 2019 Apr 2. doi: 10.1021/acssynbio.9b00041. PubMed 30939239.
Backbone
  Vector backbone: pYTK001
  Backbone manufacturer: John Dueber
  Backbone size w/o insert (bp): 1638
  Total vector size (bp): 2764
  Vector type: Synthetic Biology
Growth in bacteria
  Bacterial resistance: Chloramphenicol, 25 μg/mL
  Growth temperature: 37°C
  Growth strain: DH5alpha
  Copy number: High Copy
Gene/Insert
  Gene/Insert name: Cys4-GFPdropout-SpCas9scaffold
  Species: Synthetic
Terms and licenses: Academic/Nonprofit Terms; Industry Terms: Not Available to Industry
How to cite: Guide-Generating Vector was a gift from Rodrigo Ledesma-Amaro (Addgene plasmid # 125752 ; http://n2t.net/addgene:125752 ; RRID:Addgene_125752)
